Addgene plasmid #97007: px330_Rosa_sgRNA
Purpose: Expresses Cas9 and Rosa26 locus specific sgRNA
Depositing lab: Russell Ray. Depositing organization: Baylor College of Medicine. Publication: A CRISPR toolbox for generating intersectional genetic mouse models for functional, molecular, and anatomical circuit mapping. Lusk SJ, McKinney A, Hunt PJ, Fahey PG, Patel J, Chang A, Sun JJ, Martinez VK, Zhu PJ, Egbert JR, Allen G, Jiang X, Arenkiel BR, Tolias AS, Costa-Mattioli M, Ray RS. BMC Biol. 2022 Jan 28;20(1):28. doi: 10.1186/s12915-022-01227-0. PubMed 35086530.
Backbone
  Vector backbone: pX330-U6-Chimeric_BB-CBh-hSpCas9
  Backbone manufacturer: Feng Zhang
  Backbone size w/o insert (bp): 8489
  Total vector size (bp): 8509
  Vector type: Mammalian Expression, CRISPR
Growth in bacteria
  Bacterial resistance: Ampicillin, 100 μg/mL
  Growth temperature: 37°C
  Growth strain: DH5alpha
  Copy number: High Copy
Gene/Insert
  Gene/Insert name: Rosa26 sgRNA
  gRNA/shRNA sequence: ACTGGAGTTGCAGATCACGA
  Species: M. musculus (mouse)
  Promoter: U6
  Cloning method: Restriction Enzyme; 5′ cloning site BbsI (destroyed during cloning); 3′ cloning site BbsI (destroyed during cloning)
  Sequencing primers: 5′ GTTTCGCCACCTCTGACTTG
Terms and licenses: Academic/Nonprofit Terms; Industry Terms: Not Available to Industry
Depositor comments: This plasmid contains a Cas9 gene and a Rosa26-specific sgRNA for CRISPR/Cas9 mediated targeting of large cassettes into the mouse Rosa26 locus.
How to cite: px330_Rosa_sgRNA was a gift from Russell Ray (Addgene plasmid # 97007 ; http://n2t.net/addgene:97007 ; RRID:Addgene_97007)
