[The description below was written by a language model from this plasmid's Addgene catalogue record and pLannotate feature annotations shown in this document.]
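Description:
px330_Rosa_sgRNA is an all-in-one mammalian CRISPR expression plasmid built on the pX330-U6-Chimeric_BB-CBh-hSpCas9 backbone, carrying both Streptococcus pyogenes Cas9 and a single guide RNA directed against the mouse Rosa26 locus. It is propagated in E. coli as a high-copy plasmid through a ColE1/pUC-type origin and is selected with ampicillin via the β-lactamase gene. An f1 phage origin and a single annotated AAV2 inverted terminal repeat are also present as backbone elements; with only one ITR annotated, nothing in the record indicates use as an AAV packaging vector.

The 20-nucleotide Rosa26 spacer was inserted between the backbone's two BbsI sites, which were destroyed in cloning. This places it directly downstream of the human U6 RNA polymerase III promoter and upstream of the SpCas9 guide RNA scaffold, so that a complete chimeric sgRNA is transcribed. The annotation software labels the spacer as a fragment of the Rosa26 intron 1 left homology arm, which simply reflects that the guide matches that region of the locus; the plasmid carries no actual homology arms or donor cassette. A second unit expresses Cas9 from the hybrid CBh promoter (CMV enhancer, chicken β-actin promoter and a hybrid intron), with a C-terminal nucleoplasmin nuclear localization signal and a bovine growth hormone polyadenylation signal. The Cas9 coding region is annotated as adjoining N- and C-terminal portions that together form one continuous open reading frame.

According to the depositor, the plasmid supplies the nuclease and guide needed to cut Rosa26 for CRISPR/Cas9-mediated insertion of large cassettes into this locus. It was developed in the context of generating intersectional genetic mouse models, and the targeting donor must be supplied separately.
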