Features (pLannotate 1.2.2; 19 found; start..end, strand, type, name):
     17..605     +  rep_origin     ori: high-copy-number ColE1/pMB1/pBR322/pUC origin of replication
    667..907     +  promoter       U6 promoter: RNA polymerase III promoter for human U6 snRNA
    916..937     -  misc_feature   HA-L (fragment): left homology arm from intron 1 of the mouse Rosa26 gene (Soriano, 1999)
    937..1012    +  misc_RNA       gRNA scaffold: guide RNA scaffold for the Streptococcus pyogenes CRISPR/Cas9 system
   1019..1062    +  misc_RNA       gRNA scaffold (fragment): guide RNA scaffold for the Streptococcus pyogenes CRISPR/Cas9 system
   1109..1394    +  enhancer       CMV enhancer: human cytomegalovirus immediate early enhancer; contains an 18-bp deletion relative to the standard CMV enhancer
   1396..1673    +  promoter       chicken β-actin promoter: No description available
   1674..1901    +  intron         hybrid intron: hybrid between chicken β-actin (CBA) and minute virus of mice (MMV) introns (Gray et al., 2011)
   2039..3640    +  CDS            Cas9(N): N-terminal portion of Streptococcus pyogenes Cas9 (Zetsche et al., 2015)
   3641..6139    +  CDS            Cas9(C): C-terminal portion of Streptococcus pyogenes Cas9 (Zetsche et al., 2015)
   6140..6187    +  CDS            nucleoplasmin NLS: bipartite nuclear localization signal from nucleoplasmin
   6221..6332    +  polyA_signal   bGH poly(A) signal: bovine growth hormone polyadenylation signal
   6437..6577    +  repeat_region  AAV2 ITR: inverted terminal repeat of adeno-associated virus serotype 2 inverted
   6582..6633    -  misc_feature   bom (fragment): basis of mobility region from pBR322
   6652..7107    +  rep_origin     f1 ori (sequence partly withheld): f1 bacteriophage origin of replication; arrow indicates direction of (+) strand synthesis
   7108..7157    -  misc_feature   bom (fragment): basis of mobility region from pBR322
   7259..7294    -  CDS            rop (fragment): Rop protein, which maintains plasmids at low copy number; rop
   7389..7493    +  promoter       AmpR promoter: bla
   7494..8354    +  CDS            AmpR: β-lactamase; bla; confers resistance to ampicillin, carbenicillin, and related antibiotics
>Addgene plasmid #97007 | px330_Rosa_sgRNA | depositor full sequence | sequence record 201822 | px330_Rosa_sgRNA sequence 8508 bps
AGATCAAAGGATCTTCTTGAGATCCTTTTTTTCTGCGCGTAATCTGCTGCTTGCAAACAAAAAAACCACC
GCTACCAGCGGTGGTTTGTTTGCCGGATCAAGAGCTACCAACTCTTTTTCCGAAGGTAACTGGCTTCAGC
AGAGCGCAGATACCAAATACTGTTCTTCTAGTGTAGCCGTAGTTAGGCCACCACTTCAAGAACTCTGTAG
CACCGCCTACATACCTCGCTCTGCTAATCCTGTTACCAGTGGCTGCTGCCAGTGGCGATAAGTCGTGTCT
TACCGGGTTGGACTCAAGACGATAGTTACCGGATAAGGCGCAGCGGTCGGGCTGAACGGGGGGTTCGTGC
ACACAGCCCAGCTTGGAGCGAACGACCTACACCGAACTGAGATACCTACAGCGTGAGCTATGAGAAAGCG
CCACGCTTCCCGAAGGGAGAAAGGCGGACAGGTATCCGGTAAGCGGCAGGGTCGGAACAGGAGAGCGCAC
GAGGGAGCTTCCAGGGGGAAACGCCTGGTATCTTTATAGTCCTGTCGGGTTTCGCCACCTCTGACTTGAG
CGTCGATTTTTGTGATGCTCGTCAGGGGGGCGGAGCCTATGGAAAAACGCCAGCAACGCGGCCTTTTTAC
GGTTCCTGGCCTTTTGCTGGCCTTTTGCTCACATGTGAGGGCCTATTTCCCATGATTCCTTCATATTTGC
ATATACGATACAAGGCTGTTAGAGAGATAATTGGAATTAATTTGACTGTAAACACAAAGATATTAGTACA
AAATACGTGACGTAGAAAGTAATAATTTCTTGGGTAGTTTGCAGTTTTAAAATTATGTTTTAAAATGGAC
TATCATATGCTTACCGTAACTTGAAAGTATTTCGATTTCTTGGCTTTATATATCTTGTGGAAAGGACGAA
ACACCGACTGGAGTTGCAGATCACGAGTTTTAGAGCTAGAAATAGCAAGTTAAAATAAGGCTAGTCCGTT
ATCAACTTGAAAAAGTGGCACCGAGTCGGTGCTTTTTTGTTTTAGAGCTAGAAATAGCAAGTTAAAATAA
GGCTAGTCCGTTTTTAGCGCGTGCGCCAATTCTGCAGACAAATGGCTCTAGAGGTACCCGTTACATAACT
TACGGTAAATGGCCCGCCTGGCTGACCGCCCAACGACCCCCGCCCATTGACGTCAATAGTAACGCCAATA
GGGACTTTCCATTGACGTCAATGGGTGGAGTATTTACGGTAAACTGCCCACTTGGCAGTACATCAAGTGT
ATCATATGCCAAGTACGCCCCCTATTGACGTCAATGACGGTAAATGGCCCGCCTGGCATTGTGCCCAGTA
CATGACCTTATGGGACTTTCCTACTTGGCAGTACATCTACGTATTAGTCATCGCTATTACCATGGTCGAG
GTGAGCCCCACGTTCTGCTTCACTCTCCCCATCTCCCCCCCCTCCCCACCCCCAATTTTGTATTTATTTA
TTTTTTAATTATTTTGTGCAGCGATGGGGGCGGGGGGGGGGGGGGGGCGCGCGCCAGGCGGGGCGGGGCG
GGGCGAGGGGCGGGGCGGGGCGAGGCGGAGAGGTGCGGCGGCAGCCAATCAGAGCGGCGCGCTCCGAAAG
TTTCCTTTTATGGCGAGGCGGCGGCGGCGGCGGCCCTATAAAAAGCGAAGCGCGCGGCGGGCGGGAGTCG
CTGCGCGCTGCCTTCGCCCCGTGCCCCGCTCCGCCGCCGCCTCGCGCCGCCCGCCCCGGCTCTGACTGAC
CGCGTTACTCCCACAGGTGAGCGGGCGGGACGGCCCTTCTCCTCCGGGCTGTAATTAGCTGAGCAAGAGG
TAAGGGTTTAAGGGATGGTTGGTTGGTGGGGTATTAATGTTTAATTACCTGGAGCACCTGCCTGAAATCA
CTTTTTTTCAGGTTGGACCGGTGCCACCATGGACTATAAGGACCACGACGGAGACTACAAGGATCATGAT
ATTGATTACAAAGACGATGACGATAAGATGGCCCCAAAGAAGAAGCGGAAGGTCGGTATCCACGGAGTCC
CAGCAGCCGACAAGAAGTACAGCATCGGCCTGGACATCGGCACCAACTCTGTGGGCTGGGCCGTGATCAC
CGACGAGTACAAGGTGCCCAGCAAGAAATTCAAGGTGCTGGGCAACACCGACCGGCACAGCATCAAGAAG
AACCTGATCGGAGCCCTGCTGTTCGACAGCGGCGAAACAGCCGAGGCCACCCGGCTGAAGAGAACCGCCA
GAAGAAGATACACCAGACGGAAGAACCGGATCTGCTATCTGCAAGAGATCTTCAGCAACGAGATGGCCAA
GGTGGACGACAGCTTCTTCCACAGACTGGAAGAGTCCTTCCTGGTGGAAGAGGATAAGAAGCACGAGCGG
CACCCCATCTTCGGCAACATCGTGGACGAGGTGGCCTACCACGAGAAGTACCCCACCATCTACCACCTGA
GAAAGAAACTGGTGGACAGCACCGACAAGGCCGACCTGCGGCTGATCTATCTGGCCCTGGCCCACATGAT
CAAGTTCCGGGGCCACTTCCTGATCGAGGGCGACCTGAACCCCGACAACAGCGACGTGGACAAGCTGTTC
ATCCAGCTGGTGCAGACCTACAACCAGCTGTTCGAGGAAAACCCCATCAACGCCAGCGGCGTGGACGCCA
AGGCCATCCTGTCTGCCAGACTGAGCAAGAGCAGACGGCTGGAAAATCTGATCGCCCAGCTGCCCGGCGA
GAAGAAGAATGGCCTGTTCGGAAACCTGATTGCCCTGAGCCTGGGCCTGACCCCCAACTTCAAGAGCAAC
TTCGACCTGGCCGAGGATGCCAAACTGCAGCTGAGCAAGGACACCTACGACGACGACCTGGACAACCTGC
TGGCCCAGATCGGCGACCAGTACGCCGACCTGTTTCTGGCCGCCAAGAACCTGTCCGACGCCATCCTGCT
GAGCGACATCCTGAGAGTGAACACCGAGATCACCAAGGCCCCCCTGAGCGCCTCTATGATCAAGAGATAC
GACGAGCACCACCAGGACCTGACCCTGCTGAAAGCTCTCGTGCGGCAGCAGCTGCCTGAGAAGTACAAAG
AGATTTTCTTCGACCAGAGCAAGAACGGCTACGCCGGCTACATTGACGGCGGAGCCAGCCAGGAAGAGTT
CTACAAGTTCATCAAGCCCATCCTGGAAAAGATGGACGGCACCGAGGAACTGCTCGTGAAGCTGAACAGA
GAGGACCTGCTGCGGAAGCAGCGGACCTTCGACAACGGCAGCATCCCCCACCAGATCCACCTGGGAGAGC
TGCACGCCATTCTGCGGCGGCAGGAAGATTTTTACCCATTCCTGAAGGACAACCGGGAAAAGATCGAGAA
GATCCTGACCTTCCGCATCCCCTACTACGTGGGCCCTCTGGCCAGGGGAAACAGCAGATTCGCCTGGATG
ACCAGAAAGAGCGAGGAAACCATCACCCCCTGGAACTTCGAGGAAGTGGTGGACAAGGGCGCTTCCGCCC
AGAGCTTCATCGAGCGGATGACCAACTTCGATAAGAACCTGCCCAACGAGAAGGTGCTGCCCAAGCACAG
CCTGCTGTACGAGTACTTCACCGTGTATAACGAGCTGACCAAAGTGAAATACGTGACCGAGGGAATGAGA
AAGCCCGCCTTCCTGAGCGGCGAGCAGAAAAAGGCCATCGTGGACCTGCTGTTCAAGACCAACCGGAAAG
TGACCGTGAAGCAGCTGAAAGAGGACTACTTCAAGAAAATCGAGTGCTTCGACTCCGTGGAAATCTCCGG
CGTGGAAGATCGGTTCAACGCCTCCCTGGGCACATACCACGATCTGCTGAAAATTATCAAGGACAAGGAC
TTCCTGGACAATGAGGAAAACGAGGACATTCTGGAAGATATCGTGCTGACCCTGACACTGTTTGAGGACA
GAGAGATGATCGAGGAACGGCTGAAAACCTATGCCCACCTGTTCGACGACAAAGTGATGAAGCAGCTGAA
GCGGCGGAGATACACCGGCTGGGGCAGGCTGAGCCGGAAGCTGATCAACGGCATCCGGGACAAGCAGTCC
GGCAAGACAATCCTGGATTTCCTGAAGTCCGACGGCTTCGCCAACAGAAACTTCATGCAGCTGATCCACG
ACGACAGCCTGACCTTTAAAGAGGACATCCAGAAAGCCCAGGTGTCCGGCCAGGGCGATAGCCTGCACGA
GCACATTGCCAATCTGGCCGGCAGCCCCGCCATTAAGAAGGGCATCCTGCAGACAGTGAAGGTGGTGGAC
GAGCTCGTGAAAGTGATGGGCCGGCACAAGCCCGAGAACATCGTGATCGAAATGGCCAGAGAGAACCAGA
CCACCCAGAAGGGACAGAAGAACAGCCGCGAGAGAATGAAGCGGATCGAAGAGGGCATCAAAGAGCTGGG
CAGCCAGATCCTGAAAGAACACCCCGTGGAAAACACCCAGCTGCAGAACGAGAAGCTGTACCTGTACTAC
CTGCAGAATGGGCGGGATATGTACGTGGACCAGGAACTGGACATCAACCGGCTGTCCGACTACGATGTGG
ACCATATCGTGCCTCAGAGCTTTCTGAAGGACGACTCCATCGACAACAAGGTGCTGACCAGAAGCGACAA
GAACCGGGGCAAGAGCGACAACGTGCCCTCCGAAGAGGTCGTGAAGAAGATGAAGAACTACTGGCGGCAG
CTGCTGAACGCCAAGCTGATTACCCAGAGAAAGTTCGACAATCTGACCAAGGCCGAGAGAGGCGGCCTGA
GCGAACTGGATAAGGCCGGCTTCATCAAGAGACAGCTGGTGGAAACCCGGCAGATCACAAAGCACGTGGC
ACAGATCCTGGACTCCCGGATGAACACTAAGTACGACGAGAATGACAAGCTGATCCGGGAAGTGAAAGTG
ATCACCCTGAAGTCCAAGCTGGTGTCCGATTTCCGGAAGGATTTCCAGTTTTACAAAGTGCGCGAGATCA
ACAACTACCACCACGCCCACGACGCCTACCTGAACGCCGTCGTGGGAACCGCCCTGATCAAAAAGTACCC
TAAGCTGGAAAGCGAGTTCGTGTACGGCGACTACAAGGTGTACGACGTGCGGAAGATGATCGCCAAGAGC
GAGCAGGAAATCGGCAAGGCTACCGCCAAGTACTTCTTCTACAGCAACATCATGAACTTTTTCAAGACCG
AGATTACCCTGGCCAACGGCGAGATCCGGAAGCGGCCTCTGATCGAGACAAACGGCGAAACCGGGGAGAT
CGTGTGGGATAAGGGCCGGGATTTTGCCACCGTGCGGAAAGTGCTGAGCATGCCCCAAGTGAATATCGTG
AAAAAGACCGAGGTGCAGACAGGCGGCTTCAGCAAAGAGTCTATCCTGCCCAAGAGGAACAGCGATAAGC
TGATCGCCAGAAAGAAGGACTGGGACCCTAAGAAGTACGGCGGCTTCGACAGCCCCACCGTGGCCTATTC
TGTGCTGGTGGTGGCCAAAGTGGAAAAGGGCAAGTCCAAGAAACTGAAGAGTGTGAAAGAGCTGCTGGGG
ATCACCATCATGGAAAGAAGCAGCTTCGAGAAGAATCCCATCGACTTTCTGGAAGCCAAGGGCTACAAAG
AAGTGAAAAAGGACCTGATCATCAAGCTGCCTAAGTACTCCCTGTTCGAGCTGGAAAACGGCCGGAAGAG
AATGCTGGCCTCTGCCGGCGAACTGCAGAAGGGAAACGAACTGGCCCTGCCCTCCAAATATGTGAACTTC
CTGTACCTGGCCAGCCACTATGAGAAGCTGAAGGGCTCCCCCGAGGATAATGAGCAGAAACAGCTGTTTG
TGGAACAGCACAAGCACTACCTGGACGAGATCATCGAGCAGATCAGCGAGTTCTCCAAGAGAGTGATCCT
GGCCGACGCTAATCTGGACAAAGTGCTGTCCGCCTACAACAAGCACCGGGATAAGCCCATCAGAGAGCAG
GCCGAGAATATCATCCACCTGTTTACCCTGACCAATCTGGGAGCCCCTGCCGCCTTCAAGTACTTTGACA
CCACCATCGACCGGAAGAGGTACACCAGCACCAAAGAGGTGCTGGACGCCACCCTGATCCACCAGAGCAT
CACCGGCCTGTACGAGACACGGATCGACCTGTCTCAGCTGGGAGGCGACAAAAGGCCGGCGGCCACGAAA
AAGGCCGGCCAGGCAAAAAAGAAAAAGTAAGAATTCCTAGAGCTCGCTGATCAGCCTCGACTGTGCCTTC
TAGTTGCCAGCCATCTGTTGTTTGCCCCTCCCCCGTGCCTTCCTTGACCCTGGAAGGTGCCACTCCCACT
GTCCTTTCCTAATAAAATGAGGAAATTGCATCGCATTGTCTGAGTAGGTGTCATTCTATTCTGGGGGGTG
GGGTGGGGCAGGACAGCAAGGGGGAGGATTGGGAAGAGAATAGCAGGCATGCTGGGGAGCGGCCGCAGGA
ACCCCTAGTGATGGAGTTGGCCACTCCCTCTCTGCGCGCTCGCTCGCTCACTGAGGCCGGGCGACCAAAG
GTCGCCCGACGCCCGGGCTTTGCCCGGGCGGCCTCAGTGAGCGAGCGAGCGCGCAGCTGCCTGCAGGGGC
GCCTGATGCGGTATTTTCTCCTTACGCATCTGTGCGGTATTTCACACCGCATA
[95 nt withheld, positions 6634-6728]
T
[46 nt withheld, positions 6730-6775]
C
[141 nt withheld, positions 6777-6917]
CCTTTGACGTTGGAGTCCACGTTCTTT
[37 nt withheld, positions 6945-6981]
ACTCTATCTCGGGCTATTCTTTTGATTTATAAGGGATTTTGCCGATTTCGGTCTATTGGTTAAAAAATGA
GCTGATTTAACAAAAATTTAACGCGAATTTTAACAAAATATTAACGTTTACAATTTTATGGTGCACTCTC
AGTACAATCTGCTCTGATGCCGCATAGTTAAGCCAGCCCCGACACCCGCCAACACCCGCTGACGCGCCCT
GACGGGCTTGTCTGCTCCCGGCATCCGCTTACAGACAAGCTGTGACCGTCTCCGGGAGCTGCATGTGTCA
GAGGTTTTCACCGTCATCACCGAAACGCGCGAGACGAAAGGGCCTCGTGATACGCCTATTTTTATAGGTT
AATGTCATGATAATAATGGTTTCTTAGACGTCAGGTGGCACTTTTCGGGGAAATGTGCGCGGAACCCCTA
TTTGTTTATTTTTCTAAATACATTCAAATATGTATCCGCTCATGAGACAATAACCCTGATAAATGCTTCA
ATAATATTGAAAAAGGAAGAGTATGAGTATTCAACATTTCCGTGTCGCCCTTATTCCCTTTTTTGCGGCA
TTTTGCCTTCCTGTTTTTGCTCACCCAGAAACGCTGGTGAAAGTAAAAGATGCTGAAGATCAGTTGGGTG
CACGAGTGGGTTACATCGAACTGGATCTCAACAGCGGTAAGATCCTTGAGAGTTTTCGCCCCGAAGAACG
TTTTCCAATGATGAGCACTTTTAAAGTTCTGCTATGTGGCGCGGTATTATCCCGTATTGACGCCGGGCAA
GAGCAACTCGGTCGCCGCATACACTATTCTCAGAATGACTTGGTTGAGTACTCACCAGTCACAGAAAAGC
ATCTTACGGATGGCATGACAGTAAGAGAATTATGCAGTGCTGCCATAACCATGAGTGATAACACTGCGGC
CAACTTACTTCTGACAACGATCGGAGGACCGAAGGAGCTAACCGCTTTTTTGCACAACATGGGGGATCAT
GTAACTCGCCTTGATCGTTGGGAACCGGAGCTGAATGAAGCCATACCAAACGACGAGCGTGACACCACGA
TGCCTGTAGCAATGGCAACAACGTTGCGCAAACTATTAACTGGCGAACTACTTACTCTAGCTTCCCGGCA
ACAATTAATAGACTGGATGGAGGCGGATAAAGTTGCAGGACCACTTCTGCGCTCGGCCCTTCCGGCTGGC
TGGTTTATTGCTGATAAATCTGGAGCCGGTGAGCGTGGAAGCCGCGGTATCATTGCAGCACTGGGGCCAG
ATGGTAAGCCCTCCCGTATCGTAGTTATCTACACGACGGGGAGTCAGGCAACTATGGATGAACGAAATAG
ACAGATCGCTGAGATAGGTGCCTCACTGATTAAGCATTGGTAACTGTCAGACCAAGTTTACTCATATATA
CTTTAGATTGATTTAAAACTTCATTTTTAATTTAAAAGGATCTAGGTGAAGATCCTTTTTGATAATCTCA
TGACCAAAATCCCTTAACGTGAGTTTTCGTTCCACTGAGCGTCAGACCCCGTAGAAA
