>Addgene plasmid #97007 | px330_Rosa_sgRNA | addgene partial sequence | sequence record 201821 | Addgene Partial NGS Result
GGGAGTCGCTGCGCGCTGCCTTCGCCCCGTGCCCCGCTCCGCCGCCGCCTCGCGCCGCCCGCCCCGGCTC
TGACTGACCGCGTTACTCCCACAGGTGAGCGGGCGGGACGGCCCTTCTCCTCCGGGCTGTAATTAGCTGA
GCAAGAGGTAAGGGTTTAAGGGATGGTTGGTTGGTGGGGTATTAATGTTTAATTACCTGGAGCACCTGCC
TGAAATCACTTTTTTTCAGGTTGGACCGGTGCCACCATGGACTATAAGGACCACGACGGAGACTACAAGG
ATCATGATATTGATTACAAAGACGATGACGATAAGATGGCCCCAAAGAAGAAGCGGAAGGTCGGTATCCA
CGGAGTCCCAGCAGCCGACAAGAAGTACAGCATCGGCCTGGACATCGGCACCAACTCTGTGGGCTGGGCC
GTGATCACCGACGAGTACAAGGTGCCCAGCAAGAAATTCAAGGTGCTGGGCAACACCGACCGGCACAGCA
TCAAGAAGAACCTGATCGGAGCCCTGCTGTTCGACAGCGGCGAAACAGCCGAGGCCACCCGGCTGAAGAG
AACCGCCAGAAGAAGATACACCAGACGGAAGAACCGGATCTGCTATCTGCAAGAGATCTTCAGCAACGAG
ATGGCCAAGGTGGACGACAGCTTCTTCCACAGACTGGAAGAGTCCTTCCTGGTGGAAGAGGATAAGAAGC
ACGAGCGGCACCCCATCTTCGGCAACATCGTGGACGAGGTGGCCTACCACGAGAAGTACCCCACCATCTA
CCACCTGAGAAAGAAACTGGTGGACAGCACCGACAAGGCCGACCTGCGGCTGATCTATCTGGCCCTGGCC
CACATGATCAAGTTCCGGGGCCACTTCCTGATCGAGGGCGACCTGAACCCCGACAACAGCGACGTGGACA
AGCTGTTCATCCAGCTGGTGCAGACCTACAACCAGCTGTTCGAGGAAAACCCCATCAACGCCAGCGGCGT
GGACGCCAAGGCCATCCTGTCTGCCAGACTGAGCAAGAGCAGACGGCTGGAAAATCTGATCGCCCAGCTG
CCCGGCGAGAAGAAGAATGGCCTGTTCGGAAACCTGATTGCCCTGAGCCTGGGCCTGACCCCCAACTTCA
AGAGCAACTTCGACCTGGCCGAGGATGCCAAACTGCAGCTGAGCAAGGACACCTACGACGACGACCTGGA
CAACCTGCTGGCCCAGATCGGCGACCAGTACGCCGACCTGTTTCTGGCCGCCAAGAACCTGTCCGACGCC
ATCCTGCTGAGCGACATCCTGAGAGTGAACACCGAGATCACCAAGGCCCCCCTGAGCGCCTCTATGATCA
AGAGATACGACGAGCACCACCAGGACCTGACCCTGCTGAAAGCTCTCGTGCGGCAGCAGCTGCCTGAGAA
GTACAAAGAGATTTTCTTCGACCAGAGCAAGAACGGCTACGCCGGCTACATTGACGGCGGAGCCAGCCAG
GAAGAGTTCTACAAGTTCATCAAGCCCATCCTGGAAAAGATGGACGGCACCGAGGAACTGCTCGTGAAGC
TGAACAGAGAGGACCTGCTGCGGAAGCAGCGGACCTTCGACAACGGCAGCATCCCCCACCAGATCCACCT
GGGAGAGCTGCACGCCATTCTGCGGCGGCAGGAAGATTTTTACCCATTCCTGAAGGACAACCGGGAAAAG
ATCGAGAAGATCCTGACCTTCCGCATCCCCTACTACGTGGGCCCTCTGGCCAGGGGAAACAGCAGATTCG
CCTGGATGACCAGAAAGAGCGAGGAAACCATCACCCCCTGGAACTTCGAGGAAGTGGTGGACAAGGGCGC
TTCCGCCCAGAGCTTCATCGAGCGGATGACCAACTTCGATAAGAACCTGCCCAACGAGAAGGTGCTGCCC
AAGCACAGCCTGCTGTACGAGTACTTCACCGTGTATAACGAGCTGACCAAAGTGAAATACGTGACCGAGG
GAATGAGAAAGCCCGCCTTCCTGAGCGGCGAGCAGAAAAAGGCCATCGTGGACCTGCTGTTCAAGACCAA
CCGGAAAGTGACCGTGAAGCAGCTGAAAGAGGACTACTTCAAGAAAATCGAGTGCTTCGACTCCGTGGAA
ATCTCCGGCGTGGAAGATCGGTTCAACGCCTCCCTGGGCACATACCACGATCTGCTGAAAATTATCAAGG
ACAAGGACTTCCTGGACAATGAGGAAAACGAGGACATTCTGGAAGATATCGTGCTGACCCTGACACTGTT
TGAGGACAGAGAGATGATCGAGGAACGGCTGAAAACCTATGCCCACCTGTTCGACGACAAAGTGATGAAG
CAGCTGAAGCGGCGGAGATACACCGGCTGGGGCAGGCTGAGCCGGAAGCTGATCAACGGCATCCGGGACA
AGCAGTCCGGCAAGACAATCCTGGATTTCCTGAAGTCCGACGGCTTCGCCAACAGAAACTTCATGCAGCT
GATCCACGACGACAGCCTGACCTTTAAAGAGGACATCCAGAAAGCCCAGGTGTCCGGCCAGGGCGATAGC
CTGCACGAGCACATTGCCAATCTGGCCGGCAGCCCCGCCATTAAGAAGGGCATCCTGCAGACAGTGAAGG
TGGTGGACGAGCTCGTGAAAGTGATGGGCCGGCACAAGCCCGAGAACATCGTGATCGAAATGGCCAGAGA
GAACCAGACCACCCAGAAGGGACAGAAGAACAGCCGCGAGAGAATGAAGCGGATCGAAGAGGGCATCAAA
GAGCTGGGCAGCCAGATCCTGAAAGAACACCCCGTGGAAAACACCCAGCTGCAGAACGAGAAGCTGTACC
TGTACTACCTGCAGAATGGGCGGGATATGTACGTGGACCAGGAACTGGACATCAACCGGCTGTCCGACTA
CGATGTGGACCATATCGTGCCTCAGAGCTTTCTGAAGGACGACTCCATCGACAACAAGGTGCTGACCAGA
AGCGACAAGAACCGGGGCAAGAGCGACAACGTGCCCTCCGAAGAGGTCGTGAAGAAGATGAAGAACTACT
GGCGGCAGCTGCTGAACGCCAAGCTGATTACCCAGAGAAAGTTCGACAATCTGACCAAGGCCGAGAGAGG
CGGCCTGAGCGAACTGGATAAGGCCGGCTTCATCAAGAGACAGCTGGTGGAAACCCGGCAGATCACAAAG
CACGTGGCACAGATCCTGGACTCCCGGATGAACACTAAGTACGACGAGAATGACAAGCTGATCCGGGAAG
TGAAAGTGATCACCCTGAAGTCCAAGCTGGTGTCCGATTTCCGGAAGGATTTCCAGTTTTACAAAGTGCG
CGAGATCAACAACTACCACCACGCCCACGACGCCTACCTGAACGCCGTCGTGGGAACCGCCCTGATCAAA
AAGTACCCTAAGCTGGAAAGCGAGTTCGTGTACGGCGACTACAAGGTGTACGACGTGCGGAAGATGATCG
CCAAGAGCGAGCAGGAAATCGGCAAGGCTACCGCCAAGTACTTCTTCTACAGCAACATCATGAACTTTTT
CAAGACCGAGATTACCCTGGCCAACGGCGAGATCCGGAAGCGGCCTCTGATCGAGACAAACGGCGAAACC
GGGGAGATCGTGTGGGATAAGGGCCGGGATTTTGCCACCGTGCGGAAAGTGCTGAGCATGCCCCAAGTGA
ATATCGTGAAAAAGACCGAGGTGCAGACAGGCGGCTTCAGCAAAGAGTCTATCCTGCCCAAGAGGAACAG
CGATAAGCTGATCGCCAGAAAGAAGGACTGGGACCCTAAGAAGTACGGCGGCTTCGACAGCCCCACCGTG
GCCTATTCTGTGCTGGTGGTGGCCAAAGTGGAAAAGGGCAAGTCCAAGAAACTGAAGAGTGTGAAAGAGC
TGCTGGGGATCACCATCATGGAAAGAAGCAGCTTCGAGAAGAATCCCATCGACTTTCTGGAAGCCAAGGG
CTACAAAGAAGTGAAAAAGGACCTGATCATCAAGCTGCCTAAGTACTCCCTGTTCGAGCTGGAAAACGGC
CGGAAGAGAATGCTGGCCTCTGCCGGCGAACTGCAGAAGGGAAACGAACTGGCCCTGCCCTCCAAATATG
TGAACTTCCTGTACCTGGCCAGCCACTATGAGAAGCTGAAGGGCTCCCCCGAGGATAATGAGCAGAAACA
GCTGTTTGTGGAACAGCACAAGCACTACCTGGACGAGATCATCGAGCAGATCAGCGAGTTCTCCAAGAGA
GTGATCCTGGCCGACGCTAATCTGGACAAAGTGCTGTCCGCCTACAACAAGCACCGGGATAAGCCCATCA
GAGAGCAGGCCGAGAATATCATCCACCTGTTTACCCTGACCAATCTGGGAGCCCCTGCCGCCTTCAAGTA
CTTTGACACCACCATCGACCGGAAGAGGTACACCAGCACCAAAGAGGTGCTGGACGCCACCCTGATCCAC
CAGAGCATCACCGGCCTGTACGAGACACGGATCGACCTGTCTCAGCTGGGAGGCGACAAAAGGCCGGCGG
CCACGAAAAAGGCCGGCCAGGCAAAAAAGAAAAAGTAAGAATTCCTAGAGCTCGCTGATCAGCCTCGACT
GTGCCTTCTAGTTGCCAGCCATCTGTTGTTTGCCCCTCCCCCGTGCCTTCCTTGACCCTGGAAGGTGCCA
CTCCCACTGTCCTTTCCTAATAAAATGAGGAAATTGCATCGCATTGTCTGAGTAGGTGTCATTCTATTCT
GGGGGGTGGGGTGGGGCAGGACAGCAAGGGGGAGGATTGGGAAGAGAATAGCAGGCATGCTGGGGAGCGG
CCGCAGGAACCCCTAGTGATGGAGTTGGCCACTCCCTCTCTGCGCGCTCGCTCGCTCACTGAGGCCGGGC
GACCAAAGGTCGCCCGACGCCCGGGCTTTGCCCGGGCGGCCTCAGTGAGCGAGCGAGCGCGCAGCTGCCT
GCAGGGGCGCCTGATGCGGTATTTTCTCCTTACGCATCTGTGCGGTATTTCACACCGCATA
[95 nt withheld, positions 4962-5056]
T
[46 nt withheld, positions 5058-5103]
C
[141 nt withheld, positions 5105-5245]
CCTTTGACGTTGGAGTCCACGTTCTTT
[37 nt withheld, positions 5273-5309]
ACTCTATCTCGGGCTATTCTTTTGATTTATAAGGGATTTTGCCGATTTCGGTCTATTGGTTAAAAAATGA
GCTGATTTAACAAAAATTTAACGCGAATTTTAACAAAATATTAACGTTTACAATTTTATGGTGCACTCTC
AGTACAATCTGCTCTGATGCCGCATAGTTAAGCCAGCCCCGACACCCGCCAACACCCGCTGACGCGCCCT
GACGGGCTTGTCTGCTCCCGGCATCCGCTTACAGACAAGCTGTGACCGTCTCCGGGAGCTGCATGTGTCA
GAGGTTTTCACCGTCATCACCGAAACGCGCGAGACGAAAGGGCCTCGTGATACGCCTATTTTTATAGGTT
AATGTCATGATAATAATGGTTTCTTAGACGTCAGGTGGCACTTTTCGGGGAAATGTGCGCGGAACCCCTA
TTTGTTTATTTTTCTAAATACATTCAAATATGTATCCGCTCATGAGACAATAACCCTGATAAATGCTTCA
ATAATATTGAAAAAGGAAGAGTATGAGTATTCAACATTTCCGTGTCGCCCTTATTCCCTTTTTTGCGGCA
TTTTGCCTTCCTGTTTTTGCTCACCCAGAAACGCTGGTGAAAGTAAAAGATGCTGAAGATCAGTTGGGTG
CACGAGTGGGTTACATCGAACTGGATCTCAACAGCGGTAAGATCCTTGAGAGTTTTCGCCCCGAAGAACG
TTTTCCAATGATGAGCACTTTTAAAGTTCTGCTATGTGGCGCGGTATTATCCCGTATTGACGCCGGGCAA
GAGCAACTCGGTCGCCGCATACACTATTCTCAGAATGACTTGGTTGAGTACTCACCAGTCACAGAAAAGC
ATCTTACGGATGGCATGACAGTAAGAGAATTATGCAGTGCTGCCATAACCATGAGTGATAACACTGCGGC
CAACTTACTTCTGACAACGATCGGAGGACCGAAGGAGCTAACCGCTTTTTTGCACAACATGGGGGATCAT
GTAACTCGCCTTGATCGTTGGGAACCGGAGCTGAATGAAGCCATACCAAACGACGAGCGTGACACCACGA
TGCCTGTAGCAATGGCAACAACGTTGCGCAAACTATTAACTGGCGAACTACTTACTCTAGCTTCCCGGCA
ACAATTAATAGACTGGATGGAGGCGGATAAAGTTGCAGGACCACTTCTGCGCTCGGCCCTTCCGGCTGGC
TGGTTTATTGCTGATAAATCTGGAGCCGGTGAGCGTGGAAGCCGCGGTATCATTGCAGCACTGGGGCCAG
ATGGTAAGCCCTCCCGTATCGTAGTTATCTACACGACGGGGAGTCAGGCAACTATGGATGAACGAAATAG
ACAGATCGCTGAGATAGGTGCCTCACTGATTAAGCATTGGTAACTGTCAGACCAAGTTTACTCATATATA
CTTTAGATTGATTTAAAACTTCATTTTTAATTTAAAAGGATCTAGGTGAAGATCCTTTTTGATAATCTCA
TGACCAAAATCCCTTAACGTGAGTTTTCGTTCCACTGAGCGTCAGACCCCGTAGAAAAGATCAAAGGATC
TTCTTGAGATCCTTTTTTTCTGCGCGTAATCTGCTGCTTGCAAACAAAAAAACCACCGCTACCAGCGGTG
GTTTGTTTGCCGGATCAAGAGCTACCAACTCTTTTTCCGAAGGTAACTGGCTTCAGCAGAGCGCAGATAC
CAAATACTGTTCTTCTAGTGTAGCCGTAGTTAGGCCACCACTTCAAGAACTCTGTAGCACCGCCTACATA
CCTCGCTCTGCTAATCCTGTTACCAGTGGCTGCTGCCAGTGGCGATAAGTCGTGTCTTACCGGGTTGGAC
TCAAGACGATAGTTACCGGATAAGGCGCAGCGGTCGGGCTGAACGGGGGGTTCGTGCACACAGCCCAGCT
TGGAGCGAACGACCTACACCGAACTGAGATACCTACAGCGTGAGCTATGAGAAAGCGCCACGCTTCCCGA
AGGGAGAAAGGCGGACAGGTATCCGGTAAGCGGCAGGGTCGGAACAGGAGAGCGCACGAGGGAGCTTCCA
GGGGGAAACGCCTGGTATCTTTATAGTCCTGTCGGGTTTCGCCACCTCTGACTTGAGCGTCGATTTTTGT
GATGCTCGTCAGGGGGGCGGAGCCTATGGAAAAACGCCAGCAACGCGGCCTTTTTACGGTTCCTGGCCTT
TTGCTGGCCTTTTGCTCACATGTGAGGGCCTATTTCCCATGATTCCTTCATATTTGCATATACGATACAA
GGCTGTTAGAGAGATAATTGGAATTAATTTGACTGTAAACACAAAGATATTAGTACAAAATACGTGACGT
AGAAAGTAATAATTTCTTGGGTAGTTTGCAGTTTTAAAATTATGTTTTAAAATGGACTATCATATGCTTA
CCGTAACTTGAAAGTATTTCGATTTCTTGGCTTTATATATCTTGTGGAAAGGACGAAACACCGACTGGAG
TTGCAGATCACGAGTTTTAGAGCTAGAAATAGCAAGTTAAAATAAGGCTAGTCCGTTATCAACTTGAAAA
AGTGGCACCGAGTCGGTGCTTTTTTGTTTTAGAGCTAGAAATAGCAAGTTAAAATAAGGCTAGTCCGTTT
TTAGCGCGTGCGCCAATTCTGCAGACAAATGGCTCTAGAGGTACCCGTTACATAACTTACGGTAAATGGC
CCGCCTGGCTGACCGCCCAACGACCCCCGCCCATTGACGTCAATAGTAACGCCAATAGGGACTTTCCATT
GACGTCAATGGGTGGAGTATTTACGGTAAACTGCCCACTTGGCAGTACATCAAGTGTATCATATGCCAAG
TACGCCCCCTATTGACGTCAATGACGGTAAATGGCCCGCCTGGCATTGTGCCCAGTACATGACCTTATGG
GACTTTCCTACTTGGCAGTACATCTACGTATTAGTCATCGCTATTACCATGGTC
